>Addgene plasmid #126143 | pBbE10a-RFP | addgene full sequence | sequence record 247109 | Addgene NGS Result
GACGTCTTGACAGCTAGCTCAGTCCTAGGGACTATGCTAGCAGGTTTAATCGAATTCAAAAGATCTTTTA
AGAAGGAGATATACATATGGCGAGTAGCGAAGACGTTATCAAAGAGTTCATGCGTTTCAAAGTTCGTATG
GAAGGTTCCGTTAACGGTCACGAGTTCGAAATCGAAGGTGAAGGTGAAGGTCGTCCGTACGAAGGTACCC
AGACCGCTAAACTGAAAGTTACCAAAGGTGGTCCGCTGCCGTTCGCTTGGGACATCCTGTCCCCGCAGTT
CCAGTACGGTTCCAAAGCTTACGTTAAACACCCGGCTGACATCCCGGACTACCTGAAACTGTCCTTCCCG
GAAGGTTTCAAATGGGAACGTGTTATGAACTTCGAAGACGGTGGTGTTGTTACCGTTACCCAGGACTCCT
CCCTGCAAGACGGTGAGTTCATCTACAAAGTTAAACTGCGTGGTACCAACTTCCCGTCCGACGGTCCGGT
TATGCAGAAAAAAACCATGGGTTGGGAAGCTTCCACCGAACGTATGTACCCGGAAGACGGTGCTCTGAAA
GGTGAAATCAAAATGCGTCTGAAACTGAAAGACGGTGGTCACTACGACGCTGAAGTTAAAACCACCTACA
TGGCTAAAAAACCGGTTCAGCTGCCGGGTGCTTACAAAACCGACATCAAACTGGACATCACCTCCCACAA
CGAAGACTACACCATCGTTGAACAGTACGAACGTGCTGAAGGTCGTCACTCCACCGGTGCTTAAGGATCC
AAACTCGAGTAAGGATCTCCAGGCATCAAATAAAACGAAAGGCTCAGTCGAAAGACTGGGCCTTTCGTTT
TATCTGTTGTTTGTCGGTGAACGCTCTCTACTAGAGTCACACTGGCTCACCTTCGGGTGGGCCTTTCTGC
GTTTATACCTAGGGCGTTCGGCTGCGGCGAGCGGTATCAGCTCACTCAAAGGCGGTAATACGGTTATCCA
CAGAATCAGGGGATAACGCAGGAAAGAACATGTGAGCAAAAGGCCAGCAAAAGGCCAGGAACCGTAAAAA
GGCCGCGTTGCTGGCGTTTTTCCATAGGCTCCGCCCCCCTGACGAGCATCACAAAAATCGACGCTCAAGT
CAGAGGTGGCGAAACCCGACAGGACTATAAAGATACCAGGCGTTTCCCCCTGGAAGCTCCCTCGTGCGCT
CTCCTGTTCCGACCCTGCCGCTTACCGGATACCTGTCCGCCTTTCTCCCTTCGGGAAGCGTGGCGCTTTC
TCATAGCTCACGCTGTAGGTATCTCAGTTCGGTGTAGGTCGTTCGCTCCAAGCTGGGCTGTGTGCACGAA
CCCCCCGTTCAGCCCGACCGCTGCGCCTTATCCGGTAACTATCGTCTTGAGTCCAACCCGGTAAGACACG
ACTTATCGCCACTGGCAGCAGCCACTGGTAACAGGATTAGCAGAGCGAGGTATGTAGGCGGTGCTACAGA
GTTCTTGAAGTGGTGGCCTAACTACGGCTACACTAGAAGGACAGTATTTGGTATCTGCGCTCTGCTGAAG
CCAGTTACCTTCGGAAAAAGAGTTGGTAGCTCTTGATCCGGCAAACAAACCACCGCTGGTAGCGGTGGTT
TTTTTGTTTGCAAGCAGCAGATTACGCGCAGAAAAAAAGGATCTCAAGAAGATCCTTTGATCTTTTCTAC
GGGGTCTGACGCTCAGTGGAACGAAAACTCACGTTAAGGGATTTTGGTCATGACTAGTGCTTGGATTCTC
ACCAATAAAAAACGCCCGGCGGCAACCGAGCGTTCTGAACAAATCCAGATGGAGTTCTGAGGTCATTACT
GGATCTATCAACAGGAGTCCAAGCGAGCTCGTAAACTTGGTCTGACAGTTACCAATGCTTAATCAGTGAG
GCACCTATCTCAGCGATCTGTCTATTTCGTTCATCCATAGTTGCCTGACTCCCCGTCGTGTAGATAACTA
CGATACGGGAGGGCTTACCATCTGGCCCCAGTGCTGCAATGATACCGCGAGACCCACGCTCACCGGCTCC
AGATTTATCAGCAATAAACCAGCCAGCCGGAAGGGCCGAGCGCAGAAGTGGTCCTGCAACTTTATCCGCC
TCCATCCAGTCTATTAATTGTTGCCGGGAAGCTAGAGTAAGTAGTTCGCCAGTTAATAGTTTGCGCAACG
TTGTTGCCATTGCTACAGGCATCGTGGTGTCACGCTCGTCGTTTGGTATGGCTTCATTCAGCTCCGGTTC
CCAACGATCAAGGCGAGTTACATGATCCCCCATGTTGTGCAAAAAAGCGGTTAGCTCCTTCGGTCCTCCG
ATCGTTGTCAGAAGTAAGTTGGCCGCAGTGTTATCACTCATGGTTATGGCAGCACTGCATAATTCTCTTA
CTGTCATGCCATCCGTAAGATGCTTTTCTGTGACTGGTGAGTACTCAACCAAGTCATTCTGAGAATAGTG
TATGCGGCGACCGAGTTGCTCTTGCCCGGCGTCAATACGGGATAATACCGCGCCACATAGCAGAACTTTA
AAAGTGCTCATCATTGGAAAACGTTCTTCGGGGCGAAAACTCTCAAGGATCTTACCGCTGTTGAGATCCA
GTTCGATGTAACCCACTCGTGCACCCAACTGATCTTCAGCATCTTTTACTTTCACCAGCGTTTCTGGGTG
AGCAAAAACAGGAAGGCAAAATGCCGCAAAAAAGGGAATAAGGGCGACACGGAAATGTTGAATACTCATA
CTCTTCCTTTTTCAATATTATTGAAGCATTTATCAGGGTTATTGTCTCATGAGCGGATACATATTTGAAT
GTATTTAGAAAAATAAACAAATAGGGGTTCCGCGCACATTTCCCCGAAAAGTGCCACCT
Features (pLannotate 1.2.2; 8 found; start..end, strand, type, name):
      7..29      +  promoter       J23119(SpeI) promoter (fragment): bacterial promoter (Registry of Standard Biological Parts BBa J23119) modified to end with an SpeI site
     87..764     +  CDS            mRFP1: monomeric derivative of DsRed (Campbell et al., 2002)
    797..868     +  terminator     rrnB T1 terminator: transcription terminator T1 from the E. coli rrnB gene
    884..911     +  terminator     T7Te terminator: phage T7 early transcription terminator
   1069..1657    -  rep_origin     ori: high-copy-number ColE1/pMB1/pBR322/pUC origin of replication
   1745..1839    -  terminator     lambda t0 terminator: transcription terminator from phage lambda
   1869..2729    -  CDS            AmpR: β-lactamase; bla; confers resistance to ampicillin, carbenicillin, and related antibiotics
   2730..2834    -  promoter       AmpR promoter: bla
