[The description below was written by a language model from this plasmid's Addgene catalogue record and pLannotate feature annotations shown in this document.]
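Description:
pBbE10a-RFP is a small (about 2.9 kb) bacterial expression plasmid from the BglBrick-compatible pBb vector family, built for constitutive gene expression in Escherichia coli and used in synthetic biology. It replicates from a high-copy ColE1/pMB1-type origin and is selected with ampicillin through a β-lactamase (AmpR) gene driven by its native bla promoter. A phage lambda t0 terminator lies between the resistance gene and the origin, limiting transcriptional read-through out of the marker cassette.

The payload is a 678 bp synthetic RFP coding sequence, which the feature annotation identifies as mRFP1, the monomeric red fluorescent derivative of DsRed. According to the catalogue entry it is expressed from J23116, a member of the Anderson collection of constitutive sigma-70 promoters. The automated annotation labels the short promoter region upstream of the reporter as a fragment of the closely related J23119, which most likely reflects sequence similarity among members of this promoter family rather than a different part. Downstream of the reporter sit two tandem terminators, rrnB T1 and the phage T7 early terminator T7Te, which insulate the expression unit from the rest of the backbone. No repressor gene or inducible element is annotated, consistent with constitutive expression.

The RFP serves as a fluorescent readout of promoter and backbone strength, and in the BglBrick format it can be exchanged for a gene of interest by standardized restriction cloning. The plasmid was deposited with work on a tool for selecting and predicting the performance of E. coli expression vectors, where it represents one defined combination of origin, promoter and resistance marker. The depositor notes that it was assembled by In-Fusion cloning.
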