Addgene plasmid #126143: pBbE10a-RFP
Purpose: Constitutive expression vector for Escherichia coli. BglBrick compatible.
Depositing lab: Nigel Scrutton. Depositing organization: University of Manchester. Publication: SelProm: A Queryable and Predictive Expression Vector Selection Tool for Escherichia coli. Jervis AJ, Carbonell P, Taylor S, Sung R, Dunstan MS, Robinson CJ, Breitling R, Takano E, Scrutton NS. ACS Synth Biol. 2019 Mar 18. doi: 10.1021/acssynbio.8b00399. PubMed 30870592.
Backbone
  Vector backbone: pBb
  Backbone size w/o insert (bp): 2181
  Vector type: Bacterial Expression, Synthetic Biology
Growth in bacteria
  Bacterial resistance: Ampicillin, 100 μg/mL
  Growth temperature: 37°C
  Growth strain: DH5alpha
  Copy number: High Copy
Gene/Insert
  Gene/Insert name: RFP
  Species: Synthetic
  Insert size (bp): 678
  Promoter: J23116
  Cloning method: Unknown
  Sequencing primers: 5′ GTTATTGTCTCATGAGCGGATAC
Terms and licenses: Academic/Nonprofit Terms; Industry Terms: Not Available to Industry
Depositor comments: Cloning method was In-Fusion.
How to cite: pBbE10a-RFP was a gift from Nigel Scrutton (Addgene plasmid # 126143 ; http://n2t.net/addgene:126143 ; RRID:Addgene_126143)
